Addgene plasmid #215259: GB4540
Purpose: Module for the expression of the N. nambi HISPS gene under the regulation of Solanum lycpersicum DFR promoter and TNOS and the constitutve expression of CPH, LUZ, H3H, EGFP and p19
Depositing lab: Diego Orzaez. Depositing organization: Instituto de Biologia Molecular y Celular de Plantas. Publication: A quantitative autonomous bioluminescence reporter system with a wide dynamic range for Plant Synthetic Biology. Calvache C, Vazquez-Vilar M, Moreno-Gimenez E, Orzaez D. Plant Biotechnol J. 2024 Jan;22(1):37-47. doi: 10.1111/pbi.14146. Epub 2023 Oct 26. PubMed 37882352.
Backbone
  Vector backbone: pDGB3_omega1
  Backbone manufacturer: self-made; derived from pCambia1302 generated at the Cambia Institute
  Vector type: Synthetic Biology
Growth in bacteria
  Bacterial resistance: Spectinomycin, 50 μg/mL
  Growth temperature: 37°C
  Growth strain: DH5alpha
  Copy number: High Copy
Gene/Insert
  Gene/Insert name: PDFR:HISPS-SF-CPH-SF-LUZ-H3H-EGFP-p19
  Species: Synthetic
  Mutation: BsaI and BsmBI sites removed
  Cloning method: Restriction Enzyme; 5′ cloning site BsmBI (destroyed during cloning); 3′ cloning site BsmBI (destroyed during cloning)
Terms and licenses: Academic/Nonprofit Terms; Industry Terms: Not Available to Industry
How to cite: GB4540 was a gift from Diego Orzaez (Addgene plasmid # 215259 ; http://n2t.net/addgene:215259 ; RRID:Addgene_215259)
