[The description below was written by a language model from this plasmid's Addgene catalogue record and pLannotate feature annotations shown in this document.]
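Description:
GB4540 is a large (about 24 kb) GoldenBraid multigene module built in the pDGB3_omega1 binary vector, a self-made pCambia1302 derivative intended for plant synthetic biology. The backbone carries nopaline-type left and right T-DNA border repeats. It also has the pVS1 replication and stability functions (oriV, RepA, StaA), which support maintenance in Agrobacterium, and a high-copy ColE1/pMB1-type origin with the bom region for propagation in E. coli. Bacterial selection is by spectinomycin through the aadA gene. The composite insert was assembled through BsmBI sites that were destroyed during cloning, and internal BsaI and BsmBI sites were removed from the parts to keep them compatible with this Type IIS assembly system.

The payload is an autonomous fungal bioluminescence pathway arranged as a transcriptional reporter. According to the record, the Neonothopanus nambi hispidin synthase gene (HISPS) is placed under the Solanum lycopersicum DFR promoter with a NOS terminator. CPH, LUZ (luciferase), H3H (hispidin-3-hydroxylase), EGFP and the silencing suppressor p19 are expressed constitutively. Light output should therefore depend on activity of the DFR promoter, because the rest of the pathway is always supplied, and EGFP is available as a constitutive fluorescent reference. The "SF" elements in the insert name are not defined in the record.

The automated feature table shows four repeated units of CaMV 35S promoter, TMV Ω leader fragment and NOS terminator, plus an upstream NOS terminator consistent with the HISPS unit. Among the payload genes it annotates only EGFP. The first roughly 6.6 kb has no annotations, and the DFR promoter, the pathway coding sequences and p19 are not labelled. No plant selectable marker is annotated, and the presence of p19 fits Agrobacterium-mediated transient expression.
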