Features (pLannotate 1.2.2; 35 found; start..end, strand, type, name):
   6679..6931    +  terminator     NOS terminator: nopaline synthase terminator and poly(A) signal
   7052..7139    +  promoter       AmpR promoter (fragment): bla
   7937..8281    +  promoter       CaMV 35S promoter: strong constitutive promoter from cauliflower mosaic virus
   8234..8280    +  promoter       minimal CaMV 35S promoter: minimal 35S promoter from cauliflower mosaic virus
   8313..8338    +  misc_feature   TMV Ω (fragment): translational enhancer from the tobacco mosaic virus 5'-leader sequence (Gallie et al., 1988)
   9299..9551    +  terminator     NOS terminator: nopaline synthase terminator and poly(A) signal
   9672..9759    +  promoter       AmpR promoter (fragment): bla
  10557..10901   +  promoter       CaMV 35S promoter: strong constitutive promoter from cauliflower mosaic virus
  10854..10900   +  promoter       minimal CaMV 35S promoter: minimal 35S promoter from cauliflower mosaic virus
  10933..10958   +  misc_feature   TMV Ω (fragment): translational enhancer from the tobacco mosaic virus 5'-leader sequence (Gallie et al., 1988)
  11802..12054   +  terminator     NOS terminator: nopaline synthase terminator and poly(A) signal
  12175..12262   +  promoter       AmpR promoter (fragment): bla
  12898..13242   +  promoter       CaMV 35S promoter: strong constitutive promoter from cauliflower mosaic virus
  13195..13241   +  promoter       minimal CaMV 35S promoter: minimal 35S promoter from cauliflower mosaic virus
  13274..13299   +  misc_feature   TMV Ω (fragment): translational enhancer from the tobacco mosaic virus 5'-leader sequence (Gallie et al., 1988)
  14608..14860   +  terminator     NOS terminator: nopaline synthase terminator and poly(A) signal
  14981..15068   +  promoter       AmpR promoter (fragment): bla
  15704..16048   +  promoter       CaMV 35S promoter: strong constitutive promoter from cauliflower mosaic virus
  16001..16047   +  promoter       minimal CaMV 35S promoter: minimal 35S promoter from cauliflower mosaic virus
  16080..16105   +  misc_feature   TMV Ω (fragment): translational enhancer from the tobacco mosaic virus 5'-leader sequence (Gallie et al., 1988)
  16122..16838   +  CDS            EGFP: EGFP is a basic (constitutively fluorescent) green fluorescent protein published in 1996, derived from Aequorea victoria. It is reported to be a rapidly-maturing weak dimer with moderate acid sensitivity.
  16874..17126   +  terminator     NOS terminator: nopaline synthase terminator and poly(A) signal
  17247..17334   +  promoter       AmpR promoter (fragment): bla
  17368..17392   +  misc_feature   RB T-DNA repeat: right border repeat from nopaline C58 T-DNA
  17732..18133   +  CDS            Y4CG_SINFN (fragment): Protein inferred from homology: Swiss-Prot protein existence level 3. From Sinorhizobium fredii (strain NBRC 101917 / NGR234).
  18693..19322   +  CDS            pVS1 StaA: stability protein from the Pseudomonas plasmid pVS1 (Heeb et al., 2000)
  19751..20824   +  CDS            pVS1 RepA: replication protein from the Pseudomonas plasmid pVS1 (Heeb et al., 2000)
  20890..21084   +  rep_origin     pVS1 oriV: origin of replication for the Pseudomonas plasmid pVS1 (Heeb et al., 2000)
  21287..21326   +  CDS            rop (fragment): Rop protein, which maintains plasmids at low copy number; rop
  21428..21568   +  misc_feature   bom: basis of mobility region from pBR322
  21754..22342   -  rep_origin     ori: high-copy-number ColE1/pMB1/pBR322/pUC origin of replication
  22433..23221   -  CDS            aadA: S3AD_ECOLX - Experimental evidence at protein level: Swiss-Prot protein existence level 1. Mediates bacterial resistance to the antibiotics streptomycin and spectinomycin. From Escherichia coli.
  23228..23284   -  CDS            GmR (fragment): gentamycin acetyltransferase; aacC1; confers resistance to gentamycin
  23460..23483   -  promoter       Pc promoter (fragment): intI1 (promoter lies within the coding sequence); class 1 integron promoter
  24007..24031   +  misc_feature   LB T-DNA repeat: left border repeat from nopaline C58 T-DNA
>Addgene plasmid #215259 | GB4540 | addgene full sequence | sequence record 440592 | Addgene NGS Result
GGAGTGTTTGAATGGATCCAGTTCGTTTTAAAGAAAGAAGGAGAAGTGATGAAAAGTTCGTTAAATTATA
ATATAAAAAAATATTGACGGATTATAGATAATTGTCATCCACTTGACGGAATCAATCACCACTTCCAAGG
ACCTGAATGCTGTTATAGTTTTTTTATCCTTATATAAATGGAATACATTATGAAATTTTTAAATAAATAA
AAAAACACATTGGTAATGTGAAGAAAATGTAGCAATATTATCGCACTACTACAACTTGTCAAATATTATT
TGTCAAGTTTCTATCCAGGAGTCTTAATTAACAGCACATGGTTAATTTTTCTTCTGAAAGATTTCATCAG
CTGTTGAAATTTTCTTTTCTTTTTTAAGAACTTGAAATCTTGTTAAAGTCTATGATATTCATCACTATTT
GGATACTTTTATAGGTTAAAAAAAACACAAGTTACATATTTGACATAGGACGAAAATAGTTATATCCACT
AATTAAATATACATAATTTATACACTAATTATGTATAGTTTGTGCATATTATATACCTGCAAGCTGTTTT
GAGTGAATAGTGATGACTATATTAAAACTGCGACAAGCATTGCAAAGTACTGAAGTACATATAAACAAAC
ATCTCTAGATCGATTCAAATTCAAATTTGTAAACAGGTAAAGAAAATGTTTAGCATGCCTGCAAAACAAA
AAGGTTCGTCCATTTTATACTTTATTTTATTAATTTGATTTTCTAACTTTAACTTTATACGAGCTGAAAA
AAAGCTAAAAATGGCTTTAAATCTTGTAAACTTAATGTACCAAATTGAAATTAAAAAGTTGTGTCAAAAC
AGAAAAGATATATCCTTTTTTAAAATAGATTAAAAATGAAAGTATGATAAACAAATTGAAACATAGAGAA
TAATTATTTTTAAATTTCAAAAGCATTAACGTGAAATTGATTCATTATTAACTTTAGATGTAATGAGCTT
TCGAACAAAATAATAACATACTCGATATAATTCAACAAGCTAAGTATAGAGAAGATATATTGAATGCATA
CAAACTTTGTATTGAGAAGCTGTATCTAATAGAATCTTCGGCGTAAAAAAGTGAAATCAAATACCATACT
ACATAGTAATTCTTTATTATAGGGAAAAAGAATAAATATATCCCAAACTATTACCATTTTATCCTTAAAA
AAGAAAAGATTTCAATCGCATGTATTCAATATTACCATTTACGATAGTTTTAAGATATATTTGTCCTTAT
TCCTTTTATTATATGTGCTGATAAGAAAGTGGCCAGACACTTCACACTAGCCCTTCTTCTCTCACCAACC
AGTCACATTTGGTTAATCCAACCAAGTTATTGAACGGTATGTTGAGCACGTGCTTACCATCTAACATTAC
CACTCCTAATACCTCTACGTGCAAGCAGTATAAAAACAAAATACATAAACATAACTAAAATCTCATATCG
TTGTAATTGTCATATACTAGTGGTAATTAAGTCCAGTTACACTTAAGGTTAAATTTGCTGACTCTTTTTT
ACCTTTCATTTCTGAAAAATGAACTCAAGTAAAAATCCTCCTTCTACTCTCCTTGATGTTTTCTTGGATA
CCGCAAGAAACTTGGATACAGCAAGCAGAAATGTGCTCGAGTGTGGTGAACATCGATGGAGTTACAGAGA
ACTGGATACAGTGTCCTCAGCTCTCGCCCAGCATCTTCGATACACGGTGGGGCTGTCCCCTACTGTCGCA
GTGATCAGCGAGAATCACCCGTACATATTGGCCCTCATGCTCGCTGTATGGAAATTGGGCGGTACCTTCG
CTCCGATAGATGTCCACAGCCCTGCAGAACTGGTTGCCGGGATGCTTAACATAGTCTCACCGTCTTGCCT
GGTCATCCCGTCATCAGACGTAACAAACCAGACCCTTGCATGTGATCTTAACATTCCAGTGGTTGCATTT
CATCCTCACCAAAGCACAATCCCGGAACTGAACAAAAAGTACCTGACGGACAGTCAAATCAGCCCTGATC
TCCCATTCCCCGATCCCAACCGTCCGGCTCTTTACCTGTTCACTTCTTCTGCTACGAGTAGATCCAACTT
GAAGTGCGTGCCCCTGACCCACACCTTCATACTGAGAAATAGCCTGTCAAAGAGGGCCTGGTGCAAAAGA
ATGAGGCCAGAAACAGATTTCGATGGTATAAGGGTTTTAGGATGGGCACCATGGAGTCATGTTCTGGCTC
ACATGCAAGATATAGGGCCCCTTACACTCCTGAATGCTGGATGTTACGTCTTTGCAACGACACCGAGCAC
ATATCCAACCGAGTTGAAGGACGATAGGGATGTCATTTCTTGCGCCGCAAATGCAGTTATGTACAAGGGG
GTTAAGTCCTTCGCCTGTCTCCCGTTTGTGCTGGGAGGCCTTAAGGCCCTGTGTGAGTCCGAGCCGTCCG
TCAAAGCACAATTACAGGTCGAGGAGCGAGCACAGTTGTTAAAGAGCTTACAACACATGAAGATTCTTGA
ATGTGGTGGCGCTATGCTCGAAGTTTCAGTGGCTTCTTGGGCTATCGAGAATCGTATTCCCATTAGTATA
GGAATCGGTATGACCGAAACTGGCGGAGCCTTGTTCGCTGGACCCGTTCAAGCAATCCAAACGGGATTTA
GTTCAGAGGACAAGTTTATTGAGGATGCCACATATCTCCTTGTCAAAGACGATTACGAGTCACACGCAGA
AGAGGACATCAATGAAGGCGAACTGGTTGTTAAAAGCCGAATGCTGCCAAGGGGTTATCTGGGGTATAAC
GATCCATCCTTCTCAGTGGACGATGCAGGGTGGGTTACCTTCAAAACAGGCGACAGGTACTCCGTGACCC
CGGATGGTAAGTTTTCTTGGTTAGGAAGGAATACAGACTTTATACAGATGACAAGCGGTGAGACTCTCGA
TCCCAGGCCCATCGAAAGTTTGCTTTGCGAGTCCTCCCTTATATCAAGAGCCTGTGTAATAGGCGATAAG
TTCCTGAATGGGCCCGCCACAGCAGTGTGTGCCATAATAGAATTGGAGCCGACTACGGTAGAGAAAGGTC
AGGCCCATAGCAGGGACATAGCCCGAATTTTTGCCCCCATAAACCGTGATTTGCCTCCTCCTTTAAGAAT
CGCCTGGAGCCACGTCCTCGTGCTCCAACCCAGTGAAAAAATACCGATGACCAAAAAAGGAACGATCTTC
CGTAAGAAGATCGAACAAGTCTTTGGTAGTGCACTTGGTGGGTCCTCAGGTGACAATTCCCAAGCAACCA
CTGATGCATCAGTCGTCCGTCGAGATGAACTGTCAAACACTGTTAAGCATATCATATCACGTGTTCTGGG
CGTGAGCGACGACGAGTTGCTGTGGACTCTCTCATTTGCCGAACTTGGAATGACCTCCGCCCTTGCAACG
AGAATTGCCAATGAATTGAATGAGGTTTTAGTAGGGGTCAATCTGCCTATCAATGCATGTTATATACACG
TTGACTTACCATCCCTGTCAAATGCAGTATATGCCAAACTGGCTCACTTGAAACTCCCTGACAGAACACC
AGAGCCGCGTAAGGCACCGGTTGAGAATCCTGGCGGAAAAGAGATCGTAATAGTGGGACAAGCATTTAGA
CTTCCAGGCTCTATTAATGACGTGGCTAGTCTCCGTGACGCTTTTCTGGCCCGTCAAGCAAGTTCAATCA
TTACAGAAATACCACCAGACAGATGGGATCACGCATCCTTCTACCCGAAGGACATACGTTTCAACAAGGC
CGGCTTAGTGGACATTGCTAACTACGACCACAGTTTCTTCGGCTTGACGGCTACAGAAGCTCTTTACTTA
TCTCCGACCATGAGACTCGCCCTGGAAGTTAGTTTTGAGGCCCTTGAGAACGCAAACATTCCGGTTTCTC
AGCTGAAGGGGTCACAAACAGCTGTCTACGTTGCTACCACGGATGACGGGTTCGAGACTCTCTTAAATGC
AGAGGCTGGGTACGACGCTTACACCCGATTCTACGGTACGGGGCGTGCAGCTTCCACGGCATCCGGCAGG
ATCTCATACCTGCTTGACGTTCATGGACCCAGTATAACTGTGGACACGGCATGTAGTGGAGGGGCTGTTT
GCATTGATCAAGCTATAGACTACCTGCAATCCAGTTCAGCCGCTGATACCGCCATCATTTGTGCTTCTAA
TACTCATTGCTGGCCAGGATCATTCATGTTTCTGAGCGCCCAGGGTATGGTAAGCTCCGGCGGACGATGC
GCTACTTTCACGACCGATGCCGACGGCTACGTACCTAGCGAGGGTGCAGTCGCCTTCATTCTTAAAACAC
GTGAAGCAGCTATGAGGGACAAAGACACAATTCTGGCTACCATCAAAGCAACACAAATTTCTCATAATGG
TAGGTCCCAGGGATTAGTCGCCCCCAATGTAAATTCCCAAGCCGACTTGCATAGAAGCCTGCTCCAAAAA
GCCGGGCTTTCACCGGCCGACATTCATTTCATCGAGGCACACGGAACTGGAACCTCCCTCGGAGATCTGT
CCGAGATCCAAGCTATAAATGATGCATATACGAGCTCACAACCTCGAACGGCCGGCCCGCTGATCGTTTC
TGCAAGCAAGACAGTGATAGGACACACTGAACCAGCCGGTCCGTTGGTGGGGATGCTGTCAGTACTGAAC
TCCTTTAAAGAGGGGGCCGTCCCTGGTTTGGCACACTTGACCGCCGATAACCTGAATCCCGCTCTTGATT
GCAGCAGTGTTCCGTTACTCATACCTTACCAGCCCGTTCACCTGGCAGCCCCCAAGCCTCATCGTGCTGC
TGTAATGTCATATGGATTCTCTGGCACCCTCGGTGGGATCGTGCTGGAGGCACCAGATGAGGAAAGACTC
GAAGAGGAACCTCCTAATGACAAACCTATGTTGTTTGTAGTTAGTGCAAAAACACATACTGCATTAATAG
AATATCTCGGCCGATACCTTGAATTCCTCTTGCAGGCAAATCCACAAGACTTCTGCGATATTTGTTATAC
TTCATGCGTTGGGCGTGAACATTATCGATACAGATTCGCATGCGTAGCCAACGACATGGAGGATTTAATA
GGACAATTGCAGAAGCGTTTAGGCTCTAAGGTCCCACCGAAACCTTCCTACAAAAGAGGGGCCCTTGCAT
TCGCCTTCAGCGGTCAGGGCACACAGTTCCGAGGGATGGCTACCGAGCTCGCAAAAGCCTATTCCGGATT
CCGAAAAATAGTCTCTGATCTCGCTAAGAGGGCAAGTGAACTCTCAGGTCACGCTATTGATCGATTTTTG
TTAGCTTACGATATTGGGGCTGAAAACGTCGCCCCGGATAGCGAGGCTGATCAAATATGTATCTTCGTAT
ATCAATGTAGCGTGCTTCGTTGGCTTCAGACAATGGGCATTAGACCATCTGCTGTTATAGGGCACTCCCT
CGGTGAGATTAGCGCTTCTGTCGCCGCCGGTGCATTGTCTCTGGACTCTGCACTGGACCTTGTTATCAGT
CGAGCTCGACTGTTAAGGAGCTCTACCAATGCACCCGCCGGTATGGCAGCCATGTCAGCATCACAGGACG
AAGTTGTTGAGTTGATTGGGAAATTAGACCTTGATAAAGCAAATTCACTCTCTGTTTCTGTTATCAATGG
TCCTCAGAATACGGTAGTAAGCGGTTCTTCAGCAGCCATTGAAAGTATAGTCGCACTGGCCAAAGGGCGA
AAGATAAAAGCAAGTGCTCTCAACATCAACCAAGCCTTCCACTCTCCCTACGTAGATTCTGCAGTACCAG
GTTTGCGTGCTTGGTCAGAGAAGCATATTTCCTCTGCTAGACCATTACAGATCCCCCTGTACTCTACACT
CCTTGGCGCCCAAGTAAGTGAGGGACAAATGCTGAATCCGGATCATTGGGTAGATCACGCAAGAAAACCT
GTCCAATTCGCTCAGGCCGCCACCATTATGAAAGAAAGCTTTACCGGAGTAATCATTGACATAGGTCCTC
AAGTAGTTGCTTGGAGTTTGCTGCTCTCAAACGGACTGACATCAGTTACCGCTCTCGCCGCAAAGCGAGG
ACGATCACAGCAGGTTGCCTTCCTTAGTGCTCTTGCAGATTTATACCAAGACTATGGTGTCGTGCCTGAC
TTTGTGGGATTATACGCTCAACAGGAGGACGCCAGTCGTTTAAAGAAAACCGATATTCTGACCTATCCTT
TCCAAAGGGTGAGAAGGTATCCATCTTTCATCCCGAGTCGTAGGGCACCTACTCATGCCCATGTCCAAGA
TGAGGAAACATTGTCATCTGGATCTTCCACACCCACATTGGAGAATACAGATCTCGACTCCGGTAAAGAG
TCTTTGATGGGACCCACACGTGGCCTTCTTCGAGTAGACGATCTGAGAGACAGTATCGTTTCTTCTGTAA
AGGATGTACTGGAGCTGAAATCAAATGAGGACTTGGACTTGTCCGAGTCCTTGAACGCATTGGGAATGGA
CAGTATTATGTTCGCTCAATTACGTAAAAGGATAGGGGAGGGACTCGGGTTATCCGTCCCGATGGTATTC
CTGTCTGACGCCTTCTCAATCGGCGAGATGGTTAGTAACCTTGTAGAACAGGCAGAGGCTAGTGAGGACA
ACTGAGCTTGGAATGGATCTTCGATCCCGATCGTTCAAACATTTGGCAATAAAGTTTCTTAAGATTGAAT
CCTGTTGCCGGTCTTGCGACGATTATCATATAATTTCTGTTGAATTACGTTAAGCATGTAATAATTAACA
TGTAATGCATGACGTTATTTATGAGATGGGTTTTTATGATTAGAGTCCCGCAATTATACATTTAATACGC
GATAGAAAACAAAATATAGCGCGCAAACTAGGATAAATTATCGCGCGCGGTGTCATCTATGTTACTAGAT
CGGGAATTGCCAAGCTAATTCTTGAAGACGAAAGGGCCTCGTGATACGCCTATTTTTATAGGTTAATGTC
ATGATAATAATGGTTTCTTAGACGTCAGGTGGCACTTTTCGGGGAAATGTGCGCGGAACCCCTATTTGTT
TATTTTTCTAAATACATTCAAATATGTATCCGCTCATGAGACAATAACCCTGATAAATGCTTCAATAATG
GGACCGACTCGCGCTGTCAGGAGTCTCAATGGTAACTTTACTCTTTATTTAACCATACATTTTTTTTTAT
TTTTTTCACTTTGTTCTTCATCCACTATTGTTCTTTGTTCATCTTGAACAAAAGCTCCCTCCTTCTTTGT
TCTTCATCCACCATTGTTCTTCATCAATCATTTCGCTGTCAGGAGACTAGAGCCAAGCTGATCTCCTTTG
CCCCGGAGATCACCATGGACGACTTTCTCTATCTCTACGATCTAGGAAGAAAGTTCGACGGAGAAGGTGA
CGATACCATGTTCACCACCGATAATGAGAAGATTAGCCTCTTCAATTTCAGAAAGAATGCTGACCCACAG
ATGGTTAGAGAGGCCTACGCGGCAGGTCTGATCAAGACGATCTACCCGAGTAATAATCTCCAGGAGATCA
AATACCTTCCCAAGAAGGTTAAAGATGCAGTCAAAAGATTCAGGACTAACTGCATCAAGAACACAGAGAA
AGATATATTTCTCAAGATCAGAAGTACTATTCCAGTATGGACGATTCAAGGCTTGCTTCATAAACCAAGG
CAAGTAATAGAGATTGGAGTCTCTAAGAAAGTAGTTCCTACTGAATCAAAGGCCATGGAGTCAAAAATTC
AGATCGAGGATCTAACAGAACTCGCCGTGAAGACTGGCGAACAGTTCATACAGAGTCTTTTACGACTCAA
TGACAAGAAGAAAATCTTCGTCAACATGGTGGAGCACGACACTCTCGTCTACTCCAAGAATATCAAAGAT
ACAGTCTCAGAAGACCAAAGGGCTATTGAGACTTTTCAACAAAGGGTAATATCGGGAAACCTCCTCGGAT
TCCATTGCCCAGCTATCTGTCACTTCATCAAAAGGACAGTAGAAAAGGAAGGTGGCACCTACAAATGCCA
TCATTGCGATAAAGGAAAGGCTATCGTTCAAGATGCCCCTGCCGACAGTGGTCCCAAAGATGGACCCCCA
CCCACGAGGAGCATCGTGGAAAAAGAAGACGTTCCAACCACGTCTTCAAAGCAAGTGGATTGATGTGATA
TCTCCACTGACGTAAGGGATGACGCACAATCCCACTATCCTTCGCAAGACCCTTCCTCTATATAAGGAAG
TTCATTTCATTTGGAGAGGACTCCGGTATTTTTACAACAATTACCACAACAAAACAAACAACAAACAACA
TTACAATTTACTATTCTAGTCGAAATGGCCCCAATAAGTTCCACGTGGTCTAGGCTCATAAGGTTTGTGG
CTGTGGAAACCTCCTTAGTTCACATCGGCGAGCCTATTGATGCAACAATGGACGTGGGCTTAGCACGTAG
GGAAGGGAAGACAATACAAGCCTATGAGATCATCGGCAGTGGCTCTGCTTTAGATCTGTCTGCCCAAGTG
TCAAAGAACGTACTTACGGTCCGTGAGCTCTTAATGCCCTTGAGCCGTGAGGAGATTAAAACGGTAAGAT
GCCTTGGCCTTAATTATCCCGTCCACGCCACAGAAGCCAACGTGGCCGTGCCGAAATTCCCGAACCTTTT
TTACAAACCCGTAACCTCCCTCATCGGACCAGGTGGGTTGATAACCATCCCTTCAGTTGTCCAACCACCT
AAAGAGCACCAGAGCGATTACGAAGCCGAGTTGGTTATCGTCATCGGTAAAGCCGCCAAAAATGTCAGTG
AAGATGAAGCTCTGGACTACGTGTTGGGCTACACCGCAGCCAATGACATCTCATTTAGGAAACATCAGTT
GGCCGTTTCTCAATGGTCATTCTCCAAGGGTTTTGATGGCACGAATCCCCTGGGACCGTGCCTGGTTTCT
GCTTCCTCTATTCCAGATCCACAGGATATTCCGATCCAATGTAAACTCAACGGTGGGGTGGTGCAAAATG
GAAACACTCGTGATCAGATTTTTAATGTCAAGAAAACAATCTCTTTTTTAAGCCAAGGGACTACGTTGGA
GCCTGGTTCCATAATCCTGACGGGGACGCCCGACGGAGTGGGCTTCGTAAGAAACCCACCGCTTTATTTG
AAGGACGGTGATGAAGTAATGACTTGGATCGGATCAGGTATAGGAACCTTAGCCAACACTGTCCGAGAGG
AGCAGACTTGTTTCGCTTCAGGAGGGCACGAGTAAGCTTGGAATGGATCTTCGATCCCGATCGTTCAAAC
ATTTGGCAATAAAGTTTCTTAAGATTGAATCCTGTTGCCGGTCTTGCGACGATTATCATATAATTTCTGT
TGAATTACGTTAAGCATGTAATAATTAACATGTAATGCATGACGTTATTTATGAGATGGGTTTTTATGAT
TAGAGTCCCGCAATTATACATTTAATACGCGATAGAAAACAAAATATAGCGCGCAAACTAGGATAAATTA
TCGCGCGCGGTGTCATCTATGTTACTAGATCGGGAATTGCCAAGCTAATTCTTGAAGACGAAAGGGCCTC
GTGATACGCCTATTTTTATAGGTTAATGTCATGATAATAATGGTTTCTTAGACGTCAGGTGGCACTTTTC
GGGGAAATGTGCGCGGAACCCCTATTTGTTTATTTTTCTAAATACATTCAAATATGTATCCGCTCATGAG
ACAATAACCCTGATAAATGCTTCAATAATGGGACCGACTCGCGCTGTCAGGAGTCTCAATGGTAACTTTA
CTCTTTATTTAACCATACATTTTTTTTTATTTTTTTCACTTTGTTCTTCATCCACTATTGTTCTTTGTTC
ATCTTGAACAAAAGCTCCCTCCTTCTTTGTTCTTCATCCACCATTGTTCTTCATCAATCATTTCGCTGTC
AGGAGACTAGAGCCAAGCTGATCTCCTTTGCCCCGGAGATCACCATGGACGACTTTCTCTATCTCTACGA
TCTAGGAAGAAAGTTCGACGGAGAAGGTGACGATACCATGTTCACCACCGATAATGAGAAGATTAGCCTC
TTCAATTTCAGAAAGAATGCTGACCCACAGATGGTTAGAGAGGCCTACGCGGCAGGTCTGATCAAGACGA
TCTACCCGAGTAATAATCTCCAGGAGATCAAATACCTTCCCAAGAAGGTTAAAGATGCAGTCAAAAGATT
CAGGACTAACTGCATCAAGAACACAGAGAAAGATATATTTCTCAAGATCAGAAGTACTATTCCAGTATGG
ACGATTCAAGGCTTGCTTCATAAACCAAGGCAAGTAATAGAGATTGGAGTCTCTAAGAAAGTAGTTCCTA
CTGAATCAAAGGCCATGGAGTCAAAAATTCAGATCGAGGATCTAACAGAACTCGCCGTGAAGACTGGCGA
ACAGTTCATACAGAGTCTTTTACGACTCAATGACAAGAAGAAAATCTTCGTCAACATGGTGGAGCACGAC
ACTCTCGTCTACTCCAAGAATATCAAAGATACAGTCTCAGAAGACCAAAGGGCTATTGAGACTTTTCAAC
AAAGGGTAATATCGGGAAACCTCCTCGGATTCCATTGCCCAGCTATCTGTCACTTCATCAAAAGGACAGT
AGAAAAGGAAGGTGGCACCTACAAATGCCATCATTGCGATAAAGGAAAGGCTATCGTTCAAGATGCCCCT
GCCGACAGTGGTCCCAAAGATGGACCCCCACCCACGAGGAGCATCGTGGAAAAAGAAGACGTTCCAACCA
CGTCTTCAAAGCAAGTGGATTGATGTGATATCTCCACTGACGTAAGGGATGACGCACAATCCCACTATCC
TTCGCAAGACCCTTCCTCTATATAAGGAAGTTCATTTCATTTGGAGAGGACTCCGGTATTTTTACAACAA
TTACCACAACAAAACAAACAACAAACAACATTACAATTTACTATTCTAGTCGAAATGAGAATTAACATCT
CCCTTTCATCATTATTTGAACGTCTGTCAAAGTTATCCAGCAGATCCATTGCAATCACCTGTGGTGTCGT
CTTGGCCTCCGCAATCGCTTTTCCGATAATCCGTAGGGACTATCAGACTTTTTTGGAAGTCGGGCCGAGT
TACGCTCCGCAGAATTTCAGAGGTTACATCATAGTATGCGTGCTTTCACTCTTTAGGCAGGAACAAAAAG
GGTTGGCTATCTATGATCGACTGCCCGAAAAGCGAAGGTGGTTGGCAGATCTCCCATTCCGAGAAGGTAC
GCGTCCTTCTATCACAAGTCATATCATCCAAAGACAGAGGACTCAGCTGGTAGACCAAGAATTTGCAACC
CGAGAACTCATTGATAAAGTTATACCCAGAGTTCAGGCTCGACACACCGATAAGACGTTTCTGTCAACCT
CAAAGTTCGAATTTCATGCCAAAGCAATTTTTTTGCTGCCCAGTATTCCCATCAATGATCCCTTGAATAT
ACCTTCACATGATACTGTCAGACGAACAAAAAGGGAGATCGCTCACATGCACGATTACCACGACTGCACC
CTGCACTTGGCTCTCGCAGCCCAGGACGGTAAAGAAGTACTTAAAAAAGGGTGGGGCCAGAGACATCCCC
TCGCTGGCCCCGGCGTGCCGGGACCTCCAACCGAATGGACGTTTTTATATGCACCGCGTAACGAGGAGGA
AGCCAGAGTGGTCGAGATGATAGTGGAGGCCAGTATTGGTTACATGACAAATGACCCCGCTGGTAAAATT
GTAGAGAACGCTAAGTGAGCTTGGAATGGATCTTCGATCCCGATCGTTCAAACATTTGGCAATAAAGTTT
CTTAAGATTGAATCCTGTTGCCGGTCTTGCGACGATTATCATATAATTTCTGTTGAATTACGTTAAGCAT
GTAATAATTAACATGTAATGCATGACGTTATTTATGAGATGGGTTTTTATGATTAGAGTCCCGCAATTAT
ACATTTAATACGCGATAGAAAACAAAATATAGCGCGCAAACTAGGATAAATTATCGCGCGCGGTGTCATC
TATGTTACTAGATCGGGAATTGCCAAGCTAATTCTTGAAGACGAAAGGGCCTCGTGATACGCCTATTTTT
ATAGGTTAATGTCATGATAATAATGGTTTCTTAGACGTCAGGTGGCACTTTTCGGGGAAATGTGCGCGGA
ACCCCTATTTGTTTATTTTTCTAAATACATTCAAATATGTATCCGCTCATGAGACAATAACCCTGATAAA
TGCTTCAATAATGGGACCGACTCGCGCTGTCAGGAGACTAGAGCCAAGCTGATCTCCTTTGCCCCGGAGA
TCACCATGGACGACTTTCTCTATCTCTACGATCTAGGAAGAAAGTTCGACGGAGAAGGTGACGATACCAT
GTTCACCACCGATAATGAGAAGATTAGCCTCTTCAATTTCAGAAAGAATGCTGACCCACAGATGGTTAGA
GAGGCCTACGCGGCAGGTCTGATCAAGACGATCTACCCGAGTAATAATCTCCAGGAGATCAAATACCTTC
CCAAGAAGGTTAAAGATGCAGTCAAAAGATTCAGGACTAACTGCATCAAGAACACAGAGAAAGATATATT
TCTCAAGATCAGAAGTACTATTCCAGTATGGACGATTCAAGGCTTGCTTCATAAACCAAGGCAAGTAATA
GAGATTGGAGTCTCTAAGAAAGTAGTTCCTACTGAATCAAAGGCCATGGAGTCAAAAATTCAGATCGAGG
ATCTAACAGAACTCGCCGTGAAGACTGGCGAACAGTTCATACAGAGTCTTTTACGACTCAATGACAAGAA
GAAAATCTTCGTCAACATGGTGGAGCACGACACTCTCGTCTACTCCAAGAATATCAAAGATACAGTCTCA
GAAGACCAAAGGGCTATTGAGACTTTTCAACAAAGGGTAATATCGGGAAACCTCCTCGGATTCCATTGCC
CAGCTATCTGTCACTTCATCAAAAGGACAGTAGAAAAGGAAGGTGGCACCTACAAATGCCATCATTGCGA
TAAAGGAAAGGCTATCGTTCAAGATGCCCCTGCCGACAGTGGTCCCAAAGATGGACCCCCACCCACGAGG
AGCATCGTGGAAAAAGAAGACGTTCCAACCACGTCTTCAAAGCAAGTGGATTGATGTGATATCTCCACTG
ACGTAAGGGATGACGCACAATCCCACTATCCTTCGCAAGACCCTTCCTCTATATAAGGAAGTTCATTTCA
TTTGGAGAGGACTCCGGTATTTTTACAACAATTACCACAACAAAACAAACAACAAACAACATTACAATTT
ACTATTCTAGTCGAAATGGCATCCTTTGAAAATAGTCTGTCCGTTTTGATCGTCGGGGCTGGCCTTGGGG
GATTAGCAGCCGCAATAGCTCTTAGGAGACAGGGCCATGTAGTAAAGATCTATGATAGTTCCTCATTCAA
AGCTGAACTGGGTGCTGGCCTTGCTGTACCTCCGAATACGCTTAGAAGCCTTCAACAGTTAGGTTGTAAT
ACAGAGAATTTGAACGGAGTCGACAATCTCTGCTTCACGGCCATGGGTTACGACGGCTCCGTAGGTATGA
TGAATAACATGACAGACTACAGGGAGGCTTATGGCACATCCTGGATTATGGTTCATCGAGTGGATTTACA
TAATGAACTTATGCGTGTCGCACTTGATCCGGGGGGGCTGGGACCACCAGCAACATTACATTTAAATCAC
AGAGTGACCTTCTGCGACGTTGACGCATGTACGGTAACTTTTACCAACGGGACGACACAAAGTGCCGACT
TGATCGTAGGGGCTGACGGCATACGAAGCACCATACGTAGATTCGTCTTGGAGGAAGATGTAACTGTGCC
TGCCAGCGGGATCGTCGGTTTCAGATGGCTGGTGCAAGCCGATGCCTTAGACCCTTACCCTGAGTTAGAT
TGGATTGTTAAGAAGCCTCCACTCGGTGCTCGTCTGATCTCTACGCCACAGAATCCACAGTCCGGCGTGG
GGTTGGCTGACCGTCGTACAATTATCATCTACGCTTGTAGGGGTGGCACGATGGTTAATGTGTTGGCTGT
CCACGACGACGAAAGAGATCAGAATACGGCAGATTGGTCAGTGCCGGCTTCCAAAGATGATCTCTTCCGT
GTATTCCATGACTACCACCCAAGATTCAGACGTTTGCTCGAACTTGCTCAAGATATCAATCTCTGGCAAA
TGAGGGTAGTTCCCGTGCTTAAAAAATGGGTGAACAAGCGTGTCTGTTTATTAGGAGATGCCGCCCATGC
TTCTCTCCCCACGCTGGGTCAAGGGTTCGGAATGGGACTGGAGGACGCCGTGGCACTCGGCACATTGTTA
CCCAAAGGAACTACGGCTTCACAGATCGAAACGAGACTGGCCGTTTACGAGCAATTACGAAAGGATAGGG
CTGAGTTCGTAGCAGCAGAATCCTACGAGGAACAGTATGTCCCTGAGATGCGTGGGCTCTATCTTCGTTC
CAAAGAACTCCGAGATCGAGTGATGGGATATGATATTAAAGTGGAGTCAGAAAAGGTTTTGGAGACTCTG
CTTCGATCCTCTAATTCTGCATGAGCTTGGAATGGATCTTCGATCCCGATCGTTCAAACATTTGGCAATA
AAGTTTCTTAAGATTGAATCCTGTTGCCGGTCTTGCGACGATTATCATATAATTTCTGTTGAATTACGTT
AAGCATGTAATAATTAACATGTAATGCATGACGTTATTTATGAGATGGGTTTTTATGATTAGAGTCCCGC
AATTATACATTTAATACGCGATAGAAAACAAAATATAGCGCGCAAACTAGGATAAATTATCGCGCGCGGT
GTCATCTATGTTACTAGATCGGGAATTGCCAAGCTAATTCTTGAAGACGAAAGGGCCTCGTGATACGCCT
ATTTTTATAGGTTAATGTCATGATAATAATGGTTTCTTAGACGTCAGGTGGCACTTTTCGGGGAAATGTG
CGCGGAACCCCTATTTGTTTATTTTTCTAAATACATTCAAATATGTATCCGCTCATGAGACAATAACCCT
GATAAATGCTTCAATAATGGGACCGACTCGCGCTGTCAGGAGACTAGAGCCAAGCTGATCTCCTTTGCCC
CGGAGATCACCATGGACGACTTTCTCTATCTCTACGATCTAGGAAGAAAGTTCGACGGAGAAGGTGACGA
TACCATGTTCACCACCGATAATGAGAAGATTAGCCTCTTCAATTTCAGAAAGAATGCTGACCCACAGATG
GTTAGAGAGGCCTACGCGGCAGGTCTGATCAAGACGATCTACCCGAGTAATAATCTCCAGGAGATCAAAT
ACCTTCCCAAGAAGGTTAAAGATGCAGTCAAAAGATTCAGGACTAACTGCATCAAGAACACAGAGAAAGA
TATATTTCTCAAGATCAGAAGTACTATTCCAGTATGGACGATTCAAGGCTTGCTTCATAAACCAAGGCAA
GTAATAGAGATTGGAGTCTCTAAGAAAGTAGTTCCTACTGAATCAAAGGCCATGGAGTCAAAAATTCAGA
TCGAGGATCTAACAGAACTCGCCGTGAAGACTGGCGAACAGTTCATACAGAGTCTTTTACGACTCAATGA
CAAGAAGAAAATCTTCGTCAACATGGTGGAGCACGACACTCTCGTCTACTCCAAGAATATCAAAGATACA
GTCTCAGAAGACCAAAGGGCTATTGAGACTTTTCAACAAAGGGTAATATCGGGAAACCTCCTCGGATTCC
ATTGCCCAGCTATCTGTCACTTCATCAAAAGGACAGTAGAAAAGGAAGGTGGCACCTACAAATGCCATCA
TTGCGATAAAGGAAAGGCTATCGTTCAAGATGCCCCTGCCGACAGTGGTCCCAAAGATGGACCCCCACCC
ACGAGGAGCATCGTGGAAAAAGAAGACGTTCCAACCACGTCTTCAAAGCAAGTGGATTGATGTGATATCT
CCACTGACGTAAGGGATGACGCACAATCCCACTATCCTTCGCAAGACCCTTCCTCTATATAAGGAAGTTC
ATTTCATTTGGAGAGGACTCCGGTATTTTTACAACAATTACCACAACAAAACAAACAACAAACAACATTA
CAATTTACTATTCTAGTCGAAATGGTGAGCAAGGGCGAGGAGCTGTTCACCGGGGTGGTGCCCATCCTGG
TCGAGCTGGACGGCGACGTAAACGGCCACAAGTTCAGCGTGTCCGGCGAGGGCGAGGGCGATGCCACCTA
CGGCAAGCTGACCCTGAAGTTCATCTGCACCACCGGCAAGCTGCCCGTGCCCTGGCCCACCCTCGTGACC
ACCCTGACCTACGGCGTGCAGTGCTTCAGCCGCTACCCCGACCACATGAAGCAGCACGACTTCTTCAAGT
CCGCCATGCCCGAAGGCTACGTCCAGGAGCGCACCATCTTCTTCAAGGACGACGGCAACTACAAGACCCG
CGCCGAGGTGAAGTTCGAGGGCGACACCCTGGTGAACCGCATCGAGCTGAAGGGCATCGACTTCAAGGAG
GACGGCAACATCCTGGGGCACAAGCTGGAGTACAACTACAACAGCCACAACGTCTATATCATGGCCGACA
AGCAGAAGAACGGCATCAAGGTGAACTTCAAGATCCGCCACAACATCGAGGACGGCAGCGTGCAGCTCGC
CGACCACTACCAGCAGAACACCCCCATCGGCGACGGCCCCGTGCTGCTGCCCGACAACCACTACCTGAGC
ACCCAGTCCGCCCTGAGCAAAGACCCCAACGAGAAGCGCGATCACATGGTCCTGCTGGAGTTCGTGACCG
CCGCCGGGATCACTCTCGGCATGGACGAGCTGTACAAGGACGAGCTGTAAGCTTGGAATGGATCTTCGAT
CCCGATCGTTCAAACATTTGGCAATAAAGTTTCTTAAGATTGAATCCTGTTGCCGGTCTTGCGACGATTA
TCATATAATTTCTGTTGAATTACGTTAAGCATGTAATAATTAACATGTAATGCATGACGTTATTTATGAG
ATGGGTTTTTATGATTAGAGTCCCGCAATTATACATTTAATACGCGATAGAAAACAAAATATAGCGCGCA
AACTAGGATAAATTATCGCGCGCGGTGTCATCTATGTTACTAGATCGGGAATTGCCAAGCTAATTCTTGA
AGACGAAAGGGCCTCGTGATACGCCTATTTTTATAGGTTAATGTCATGATAATAATGGTTTCTTAGACGT
CAGGTGGCACTTTTCGGGGAAATGTGCGCGGAACCCCTATTTGTTTATTTTTCTAAATACATTCAAATAT
GTATCCGCTCATGAGACAATAACCCTGATAAATGCTTCAATAATGGGACCGACTCGCGCTGTCATGAGAC
CGGATCCTGACAGGATATATTGGCGGGTAAACCTAAGAGAAAAGAGCGTTTATTAGAATAATCGGATATT
TAAAAGGGCGTGAAAAGGTTTATCCGTTCGTCCATTTGTATGTGCATGCCAACCACAGGGTTCCCCTCGG
GATCAAAGTACTTTGATCCAACCCCTCCGCTGCTATAGTGCAGTCGGCTTCTGACGTTCAGTGCAGCCGT
CATCTGAAAACGACATGTCGCACAAGTCCTAAGTTACGCGACAGGCTGCCGCCCTGCCCTTTTCCTGGCG
TTTTCTTGTCGCGTGTTTTAGTCGCATAAAGTAGAATACTTGCGACTAGAACCGGAGACATTACGCCATG
AACAAGAGCGCCGCCGCTGGCCTGCTGGGCTATGCCCGCGTCAGCACCGACGACCAGGACTTGACCAACC
AACGGGCCGAACTGCACGCGGCCGGCTGCACCAAGCTGTTTTCCGAGAAGATCACCGGCACCAGGCGCGA
CCGCCCGGAGCTGGCCAGGATGCTTGACCACCTACGCCCTGGCGACGTTGTGACAGTGACCAGGCTAGAC
CGCCTGGCCCGCAGCACCCGCGACCTACTGGACATTGCCGAGCGCATCCAGGAGGCCGGCGCGGGCCTGC
GTAGCCTGGCAGAGCCGTGGGCCGACACCACCACGCCGGCCGGCCGCATGGTGTTGACCGTGTTCGCCGG
CATTGCCGAGTTCGAGCGTTCCCTAATCATCGACCGCACCCGGAGCGGGCGCGAGGCCGCCAAGGCCCGA
GGCGTGAAGTTTGGCCCCCGCCCTACCCTCACCCCGGCACAGATCGCGCACGCCCGCGAGCTGATCGACC
AGGAAGGCCGCACCGTGAAAGAGGCGGCTGCACTGCTTGGCGTGCATCGCTCGACCCTGTACCGCGCACT
TGAGCGCAGCGAGGAAGTGACGCCCACCGAGGCCAGGCGGCGCGGTGCCTTCCGTGAGGACGCATTGACC
GAGGCCGACGCCCTGGCGGCCGCCGAGAATGAACGCCAAGAGGAACAAGCATGAAACCGCACCAGGACGG
CCAGGACGAACCGTTTTTCATTACCGAAGAGATCGAGGCGGAGATGATCGCGGCCGGGTACGTGTTCGAG
CCGCCCGCGCACCTCTCAACCGTGCGGCTGCATGAAATCCTGGCCGGTTTGTCTGATGCCAAGCTGGCGG
CCTGGCCGGCCAGCTTGGCCGCTGAAGAAACCGAGCGCCGCCGTCTAAAAAGGTGATGTGTATTTGAGTA
AAACAGCTTGCGTCATGCGGTCGCTGCGTATATGATGCGATGAGTAAATAAACAAATACGCAAGGGGAAC
GCATGAAGGTTATCGCTGTACTTAACCAGAAAGGCGGGTCAGGCAAGACGACCATCGCAACCCATCTAGC
CCGCGCCCTGCAACTCGCCGGGGCCGATGTTCTGTTAGTCGATTCCGATCCCCAGGGCAGTGCCCGCGAT
TGGGCGGCCGTGCGGGAAGATCAACCGCTAACCGTTGTCGGCATCGACCGCCCGACGATTGACCGCGACG
TGAAGGCCATCGGCCGGCGCGACTTCGTAGTGATCGACGGAGCGCCCCAGGCGGCGGACTTGGCTGTGTC
CGCGATCAAGGCAGCCGACTTCGTGCTGATTCCGGTGCAGCCAAGCCCTTACGACATATGGGCCACCGCC
GACCTGGTGGAGCTGGTTAAGCAGCGCATTGAGGTCACGGATGGAAGGCTACAAGCGGCCTTTGTCGTGT
CGCGGGCGATCAAAGGCACGCGCATCGGCGGTGAGGTTGCCGAGGCGCTGGCCGGGTACGAGCTGCCCAT
TCTTGAGTCCCGTATCACGCAGCGCGTGAGCTACCCAGGCACTGCCGCCGCCGGCACAACCGTTCTTGAA
TCAGAACCCGAGGGCGACGCTGCCCGCGAGGTCCAGGCGCTGGCCGCTGAAATTAAATCAAAACTCATTT
GAGTTAATGAGGTAAAGAGAAAATGAGCAAAAGCACAAACACGCTAAGTGCCGGCCGTCCGAGCGCACGC
AGCAGCAAGGCTGCAACGTTGGCCAGCCTGGCAGACACGCCAGCCATGAAGCGGGTCAACTTTCAGTTGC
CGGCGGAGGATCACACCAAGCTGAAGATGTACGCGGTACGCCAAGGCAAGACCATTACCGAGCTGCTATC
TGAATACATCGCGCAGCTACCAGAGTAAATGAGCAAATGAATAAATGAGTAGATGAATTTTAGCGGCTAA
AGGAGGCGGCATGGAAAATCAAGAACAACCAGGCACCGACGCCGTGGAATGCCCCATGTGTGGAGGAACG
GGCGGTTGGCCAGGCGTAAGCGGCTGGGTTGCCTGCCGGCCCTGCAATGGCACTGGAACCCCCAAGCCCG
AGGAATCGGCGTGAGCGGTCGCAAACCATCCGGCCCGGTACAAATCGGCGCGGCGCTGGGTGATGACCTG
GTGGAGAAGTTGAAGGCCGCGCAGGCCGCCCAGCGGCAACGCATCGAGGCAGAAGCACGCCCCGGTGAAT
CGTGGCAAGCGGCCGCTGATCGAATCCGCAAAGAATCCCGGCAACCGCCGGCAGCCGGTGCGCCGTCGAT
TAGGAAGCCGCCCAAGGGCGACGAGCAACCAGATTTTTTCGTTCCGATGCTCTATGACGTGGGCACCCGC
GATAGTCGCAGCATCATGGACGTGGCCGTTTTCCGTCTGTCGAAGCGTGACCGACGAGCTGGCGAGGTGA
TCCGCTACGAGCTTCCAGACGGGCACGTAGAGGTTTCCGCAGGGCCGGCCGGCATGGCCAGTGTGTGGGA
TTACGACCTGGTACTGATGGCGGTTTCCCATCTAACCGAATCCATGAACCGATACCGGGAAGGGAAGGGA
GACAAGCCCGGCCGCGTGTTCCGTCCACACGTTGCGGACGTACTCAAGTTCTGCCGGCGAGCCGATGGCG
GAAAGCAGAAAGACGACCTGGTAGAAACCTGCATTCGGTTAAACACCACGCACGTTGCCATGCAGCGTAC
GAAGAAGGCCAAGAACGGCCGCCTGGTGACGGTATCCGAGGGTGAAGCCTTGATTAGCCGCTACAAGATC
GTAAAGAGCGAAACCGGGCGGCCGGAGTACATCGAGATCGAGCTAGCTGATTGGATGTACCGCGAGATCA
CAGAAGGCAAGAACCCGGACGTGCTGACGGTTCACCCCGATTACTTTTTGATCGATCCCGGCATCGGCCG
TTTTCTCTACCGCCTGGCACGCCGCGCCGCAGGCAAGGCAGAAGCCAGATGGTTGTTCAAGACGATCTAC
GAACGCAGTGGCAGCGCCGGAGAGTTCAAGAAGTTCTGTTTCACCGTGCGCAAGCTGATCGGGTCAAATG
ACCTGCCGGAGTACGATTTGAAGGAGGAGGCGGGGCAGGCTGGCCCGATCCTAGTCATGCGCTACCGCAA
CCTGATCGAGGGCGAAGCATCCGCCGGTTCCTAATGTACGGAGCAGATGCTAGGGCAAATTGCCCTAGCA
GGGGAAAAAGGTCGAAAAGGACTCTTTCCTGTGGATAGCACGTACATTGGGAACCCAAAGCCGTACATTG
GGAACCGGAACCCGTACATTGGGAACCCAAAGCCGTACATTGGGAACCGGTCACACATGTAAGTGACTGA
TATAAAAGAGAAAAAAGGCGATTTTTCCGCCTAAAACTCTTTAAAACTTATTAAAACTCTTAAAACCCGC
CTGGCCTGTGCATAACTGTCTGGCCAGCGCACAGCCGAAGAGCTGCAAAAAGCGCCTACCCTTCGGTCGC
TGCGCTCCCTACGCCCCGCCGCTTCGCGTCGGCCTATCGCGGCCGCTGGCCGCTCAAAAATGGCTGGCCT
ACGGCCAGGCAATCTACCAGGGCGCGGACAAGCCGCGCCGTCGCCACTCGACCGCCGGCGCCCACATCAA
GGCACCCTGCCTCGCGCGTTTCGGTGATGACGGTGAAAACCTCTGACACATGCAGCTCCCGGTGACGGTC
ACAGCTTGTCTGTAAGCGGATGCCGGGAGCAGACAAGCCCGTCAGGGCGCGTCAGCGGGTGTTGGCGGGT
GTCGGGGCGCAGCCATGACCCAGTCACGTAGCGATAGCGGAGTGTATACTGGCTTAACTATGCGGCATCA
GAGCAGATTGTACTGAGAGTGCACCATATGCGGTGTGAAATACCGCACAGATGCGTAAGGAGAAAATACC
GCATCAGGCGCTCTTCCGCTTCCTCGCTCACTGACTCGCTGCGCTCGGTCGTTCGGCTGCGGCGAGCGGT
ATCAGCTCACTCAAAGGCGGTAATACGGTTATCCACAGAATCAGGGGATAACGCAGGAAAGAACATGTGA
GCAAAAGGCCAGCAAAAGGCCAGGAACCGTAAAAAGGCCGCGTTGCTGGCGTTTTTCCATAGGCTCCGCC
CCCCTGACGAGCATCACAAAAATCGACGCTCAAGTCAGAGGTGGCGAAACCCGACAGGACTATAAAGATA
CCAGGCGTTTCCCCCTGGAAGCTCCCTCGTGCGCTCTCCTGTTCCGACCCTGCCGCTTACCGGATACCTG
TCCGCCTTTCTCCCTTCGGGAAGCGTGGCGCTTTCTCATAGCTCACGCTGTAGGTATCTCAGTTCGGTGT
AGGTCGTTCGCTCCAAGCTGGGCTGTGTGCACGAACCCCCCGTTCAGCCCGACCGCTGCGCCTTATCCGG
TAACTATCGTCTTGAGTCCAACCCGGTAAGACACGACTTATCGCCACTGGCAGCAGCCACTGGTAACAGG
ATTAGCAGAGCGAGGTATGTAGGCGGTGCTACAGAGTTCTTGAAGTGGTGGCCTAACTACGGCTACACTA
GAAGGACAGTATTTGGTATCTGCGCTCTGCTGAAGCCAGTTACCTTCGGAAAAAGAGTTGGTAGCTCTTG
ATCCGGCAAACAAACCACCGCTGGTAGCGGTGGTTTTTTTGTTTGCAAGCAGCAGATTACGCGCAGAAAA
AAAGGATCTCAAGAAGATCCTTTGATCTTTTCTACGGGGTCTGACGCTCAGTGGAACGAAAACTCACGTT
AAGGGATTTTGGTCATGCATTCTAGGTGATTATTTGCCGACTACCTTGGTGATCTCGCCTTTCACGTAGT
GGACAAATTCTTCCAACTGATCTGCGCGCGAGGCCAAGCGATCTTCTTCTTGTCCAAGATAAGCCTGTCT
AGCTTCAAGTATGACGGGCTGATACTGGGCCGGCAGGCGCTCCATTGCCCAGTCGGCAGCGACATCCTTC
GGCGCGATTTTGCCGGTTACTGCGCTGTACCAAATGCGGGACAACGTAAGCACTACATTTCGCTCATCAC
CAGCCCAGTCGGGCGGCGAGTTCCATAGCGTTAAGGTTTCATTTAGCGCCTCAAATAGATCCTGTTCAGG
AACCGGATCAAAGAGTTCCTCCGCCGCTGGACCTACCAAGGCAACGCTATGTTCTCTTGCTTTTGTCAGC
AAGATAGCCAGATCAATGTCGATCGTGGCTGGCTCGAAGATACCTGCAAGAATGTCATTGCGCTGCCATT
CTCCAAATTGCAGTTCGCGCTTAGCTGGATAACGCCACGGAATGATGTCGTCGTGCACAACAATGGTGAC
TTCTACAGCGCGGAGAATCTCGCTCTCTCCAGGGGAAGCCGAAGTTTCCAAAAGGTCGTTGATCAAAGCT
CGCCGCGTTGTTTCATCAAGCCTTACGGTCACCGTAACCAGCAAATCAATATCACTGTGTGGCTTCAGGC
CGCCATCCACTGCGGAGCCGTACAAATGTACGGCCAGCAACGTCGGTTCGAGATGGCGCTCGATGACGCC
AACTACCTCTGATAGTTGAGTCGATACTTCGGCGATCACCGCTTCCCTCATAATGTTTAACTTTGTTTTA
GGGCGACTGCCCTGCTGCGTAACATCGTTGCTGCTCCATAACATCAAACATCGACCCACGGCGTAACGCG
CTTGCTGCTTGGATGCCCGAGGCATAGACTGTACCCCAAAAAAACAGTCATAACAAGCCATGAAAACCGC
CACTGCGCCGTTACCACCGCTGCGTTCGGTCAAGGTTCTGGACCAGTTGCGTGAGCGCATACGCTACTTG
CATTACAGCTTACGAACCGAACAGGCTTATGTCCACTGGGTTCGTGCCTTCATCCGTTTCCACGGTGTGC
GTCACCCGGCAACCTTGGGTAGCAGCGAAGTCGAGGCATTTCTGTCCTGGCTGGAACAGAACTTATTATT
TCCTTCCTCTTTTCTACAGTATTTAAAGATACCCCAAGAAGCTAATTATAACAAGACGAACTCCAATTCA
CTGTTCCTTGCATTCTAAAACCTTAAATACCAGAAAACAGCTTTTTCAAAGTTGTTTTCAAAGTTGGCGT
ATAACATAGTATCGACGGAGCCGATTTTGAAACCGCGGTGATCACAGGCAGCAACGCTCTGTCATCGTTA
CAATCAACATGCTACCCTCCGCGAGATCATCCGTGTTTCAAACCCGGCAGCTTAGTTGCCGTTCTTCCGA
ATAGCATCGGTAACATGAGCAAAGTCTGCCGCCTTACAACGGCTCTCCCGCTGACGCCGTCCCGGACTGA
TGGGCTGCCTGTATCGAGTGGTGATTTTGTGCCGAGCTGCCGGTCGGGGAGCTGTTGGCTGGCTGGTGGC
AGGATATATTGTGGTGTAAACATAACGGATCCGGTCTCA
